>Addgene plasmid #169392 | pmCellFree_KA1_SARS-COV-2_ORF6 | depositor full sequence | sequence record 328441 | Full Sequence
CTCTCCTGCATCTTTTAATCAAATCCCAAGATGTGTATAAACGCGCCGGTATGTACAGGAAGAGGTTTAT
ACTAAACTGTTACATTGCAAACGTGGTTTCGTGTGCCAAGTGTGAAAACCGATGTTTAATCAAGGCTCTG
ACGCATTTCTACAACCACGACTCCAAGTGTGTGGGTGAAGTCATGCATCTTTTAATCAAATCCCAAGATG
TGTATAAACCACCAAACTGCCAAAAAATGAAAACTGTCGACAAGCTCTGTCCGTTTGCTGGCAACTGCAA
GGGTCTCAATCCTATTTGTAATTATTGAATAATAAAACAATTATAAATGTCAAATTTGTTTTTTATTAAC
GATACAAACCAAACGCAACAAGAACATTTGTAGTATTATCTATAATTGAAAACGCGTAGTTATAATCGCT
GAGGTAATATTTAAAATCATTTTCAAATGATTCACAGTTAATTTGCGACAATATAATTTTATTTTCACAT
AAACTAGACGCCTTGTCGTCTTCTTCTTCGTATTCCTTCTCTTTTTCATTTTTCTCTTCATAAAAATTAA
CATAGTTATTATCGTATCCATATATGTATCTATCGTATAGAGTAAATTTTTTGTTGTCATAAATATATAT
GTCTTTTTTAATGGGGTGTATAGTACCGCTGCGCATAGTTTTTCTGTAATTTACAACAGTGCTATTTTCT
GGTAGTTCTTCGGAGTGTGTTGCTTTAATTATTAAATTTATATAATCAATGAATTTGGGATCGTCGGTTT
TGTACAATATGTTGCCGGCATAGTACGCAGCTTCTTCTAGTTCAATTACACCATTTTTTAGCAGCACCGG
ATTAACATAACTTTCCAAAATGTTGTACGAACCGTTAAACAAAAACAGTTCACCTCCCTTTTCTATACTA
TTGTCTGCGAGCAGTTGTTTGTTGTTAAAAATAACAGCCATTGTAATGAGACGCACAAACTAATATCACA
AACTGGAAATGTCTATCAATATATAGTTGCTGATGGCCGGCCGTAATGAGACGCACAAACTAATATCACA
AACTGGAAATGTCTATCAATATATAGTTGCTCTAGTTATTAATAGTAATCAATTACGGGGTCATTAGTTC
ATAGCCCATATATGGAGTTCCGCGTTACATAACTTACGGTAAATGGCCCGCCTGGCTGACCGCCCAACGA
CCCCCGCCCATTGACGTCAATAATGACGTATGTTCCCATAGTAACGCCAATAGGGACTTTCCATTGACGT
CAATGGGTGGAGTATTTACGGTAAACTGCCCACTTGGCAGTACATCAAGTGTATCATATGCCAAGTACGC
CCCCTATTGACGTCAATGACGGTAAATGGCCCGCCTGGCATTATGCCCAGTACATGACCTTATGGGACTT
TCCTACTTGGCAGTACATCTACGTATTAGTCATCGCTATTACCATGCATGGTCGAGGTGAGCCCCACGTT
CTGCTTCACTCTCCCCATCTCCCCCCCCTCCCCACCCCCAATTTTGTATTTATTTATTTTTTAATTATTT
TGTGCAGCGATGGGGGCGGGGGGGGGGGGGGGGCGCGCGCCAGGCGGGGCGGGGCGGGGCGAGGGGCGGG
GCGGGGCGAGGCGGAGAGGTGCGGCGGCAGCCAATCAGAGCGGCGCGCTCCGAAAGTTTCCTTTTATGGC
GAGGCGGCGGCGGCGGCGGCCCTATAAAAAGCGAAGCGCGCGGCGGGCGGGAGTCGCTGCGCGCTGCCTT
CGCCCCGTGCCCCGCTCCGCCGCCGCCTCGCGCCGCCCGCCCCGGCTCTGACTGACCGCGTTACTCCCAC
AGGTGAGCGGGCGGGACGGCCCTTCTCCTTCGGGCTGTAATTAGCGCTTGGTTTAATGACGGCTTGTTTC
TTTTCTGTGGCTGCGTGAAAGCCTTGAGGGGCTCCGGGAGGGCCCTTTGTGCGGGGGGAGCGGCTCGGGG
CTGTCCGCGGGGGGACGGCTGCCTTCGGGGGGGACGGGGCAGGGCGGGGTTCGGCTTCTGGCGTGTGACC
GGCGGCTCTAGAGCCTCTGCTAACCATGTTCATGCCTTCTTCTTTTTCCTACAGCTCCTGGGCAACGTGC
TGGTTATTGTGCTGTCTCATCATTTTGGCAAAGAATTGGATCGGACGTCTAATACGACTCACTATAGGGA
CATCTTAAGTTTATTTTATTTTATTTTATTTTATTTTATTTTATTTTATTTTATTTTATTTTATTTTATT
TAACCATGACAGTAATGTATAAAGTCTGTAAAGACATTAAACACGTAAGTGAAACCATGGGCACCTCTGG
TCACCACCATCACCACCATCACCACGGCACAAGCAAGGGCGAGGAGCTGTTCACCGGGGTGGTGCCCATC
CTGGTCGAGCTGGACGGCGACGTAAACGGCCACAAGTTCAGCGTGTCCGGCGAGGGCGAGGGCGATGCCA
CCTACGGCAAGCTGACCCTGAAGTTCATCTGCACCACCGGCAAGCTGCCCGTGCCCTGGCCCACCCTCGT
GACCACCCTGACCTACGGCGTGCAGTGCTTCAGCCGCTACCCCGACCACATGAAGCAGCACGACTTCTTC
AAGTCCGCCATGCCCGAAGGCTACGTCCAGGAGCGCACCATCTTCTTCAAGGACGACGGCAACTACAAGA
CCCGCGCCGAGGTGAAGTTCGAGGGCGACACCCTGGTGAACCGCATCGAGCTGAAGGGCATCGACTTCAA
GGAGGACGGCAACATCCTGGGGCACAAGCTGGAGTACAACTACAACAGCCACAACGTCTATATCATGGCC
GACAAGCAGAAGAACGGCATCAAGGTGAACTTCAAGATCCGCCACAACATCGAGGACGGCAGCGTGCAGC
TCGCCGACCACTACCAGCAGAACACCCCCATCGGCGACGGCCCCGTGCTGCTGCCCGACAACCACTACCT
GAGCACCCAGTCCGCCCTGAGCAAAGACCCCAACGAGAAGCGCGATCACATGGTCCTGCTGGAGTTCGTG
ACCGCCGCCGGGATCACTCTCGGCATGGACGAGCTATACAAGCTGGAGGTGCTCTTCCAGGGTCCGACAA
GTTTGTACAAAAAAGCAGGCTTAATGTTCCATTTGGTTGATTTCCAAGTTACAATTGCTGAAATTTTGTT
GATCATCATGAGAACTTTCAAGGTTTCTATTTGGAATTTGGATTACATCATCAACTTGATTATCAAGAAC
TTGTCTAAGTCTTTGACTGAAAATAAGTACTCTCAATTGGATGAAGAACAACCAATGGAAATTGATTAAT
AAAACCCAGCTTTCTTGTACAAAGTGGTGTAAGCGGCCGCCAGCTTTCTAGACCAGTTTAAACATCACCA
TCACCATCACTAAGTGATTAACCTCAGGTGCAGGCTGCCTATCAGAAGGTGGTGGCTGGTGTGGCCAATG
CCCTGGCTCACAAATACCACTGAGATCGATCTTTTTCCCTCTGCCAAAAATTATGGGGACATCATGAAGC
CCCTTGAGCATCTGACTTCTGGCTAATAAAGGAAATTTATTTTCATTGCAATAGTGTGTTGGAATTTTTT
GTGTCTCTCACTCGGAAGGACATATGGGAGGGCAAATCATTTAAAACATCAGAATGAGTATTTGGTTTAG
AGTTTGGCAACATATGCCCATATGTAACTAGCATAACCCCTTGGGGCCTCTAAACGGGTCTTGAGGGGTT
TTTTGCTGAAAGCATGCGGAGGAAATTCTCCTTGAAGTTTCCCTGGTGTTCAAAGTAAAGGAGTTTGCAC
CAGACGCACCTCTGTTCACTGGTCCGGCGTATTAAAACACGATACATTGTTATTAGTACATTTATTAAGC
GCTAGATTCTGTGCGTTGTTGATTTACAGACAATTGTTGTACGTATTTTAATAATTCATTAAATTTATAA
TCTTTAGGGTGGTATGTTAGAGCGAAAATCAAATGATTTTCAGCGTCTTTATATCTGAATTTAAATATTA
AATCCTCAATAGATTTGTAAAATAGGTTTCGATTAGTTTCAAACAAGGGTTGTTTTTCCGAACCGATGGC
TGGACTATCTAATGGATTTTCGCTCAACGCCACAAAACTTGCCAAATCTTGTAGCAGCAATCTAGCTTTG
TCGATATTCGTTTGTGTTTTGTTTTGTAATAAAGGTTCGACGTCGTTCAAAATATTATGCGCTTTTGTAT
TTCTTTCATCACTGTCGTTAGTGTACAATTGACTCGACGTAAACACGTTAAATAGAGCTTGGACATATTT
AACATCGGGCGTGTTAGCTTTATTAGGCCGATTATCGTCGTCGTCCCAACCCTCGTCGTTAGAAGTTGCT
TCCGAAGACGATTTTGCCATAGCCACACGACGCCTATTAATTGTGTCGGCTAACACGTCCGCGATCAAAT
TTGTAGTTGAGCTTTTTGGAATTGCGATCGCATAACTTCGTATAGCATACATTATACGAAGTTATAAGCT
CGGAACGCTGCGCTCGGTCGTTCGGCTGCGGCGAGCGGTATCAGCTCACTCAAAGGCGGTAATACGGTTA
TCCACAGAATCAGGGGATAACGCAGGAAAGAACATGTGAGCAAAAGGCCAGCAAAAGGCCAGGAACCGTA
AAAAGGCCGCGTTGCTGGCGTTTTTCCATAGGCTCCGCCCCCTGACGAGCATCACAAAAATCGACGCTCA
AGTCAGAGGTGGCGAAACCCGACAGGACTATAAAGATACCAGGCGTTTCCCCCTGGAAGCTCCCTCGTGC
GCTCTCCTGTTCCGACCCTGCCGCTTACCGGATACCTGTCCGCCTTTCTCCCTTCGGGAAGCGTGGCGCT
TTCTCAATGCTCACGCTGTAGGTATCTCAGTTCGGTGTAGGTCGTTCGCTCCAAGCTGGGCTGTGTGCAC
GAACCCCCCGTTCAGCCCGACCGCTGCGCCTTATCCGGTAACTATCGTCTTGAGTCCAACCCGGTAAGAC
ACGACTTATCGCCACTGGCAGCAGCCACTGGTAACAGGATTAGCAGAGCGAGGTATGTAGGCGGTGCTAC
AGAGTTCTTGAAGTGGTGGCCTAACTACGGCTACACTAGAAGAACAGTATTTGGTATCTGCGCTCTGCTG
AAGCCAGTTACCTTCGGAAAAAGAGTTGGTAGCTCTTGATCCGGCAAACAAACCACCGCTGGTAGCGGTG
GTTTTTTTGTTTGCAAGCAGCAGATTACGCGCAGAAAAAAAGGATCTCAAGAAGATCCTTTGTTACCAAT
GCTTAATCAGTGAGGCACCTATCTCAGCGATCTGTCTATTTCGTTCATCCATAGTTGCCTGACTCCCCGT
CGTGTAGATAACTACGATACGGGAGGGCTTACCATCTGGCCCCAGTGCTGCAATGATACCGCGAGACCCA
CGCTCACCGGCTCCAGATTTATCAGCAATAAACCAGCCAGCCGGAAGGGCCGAGCGCAGAAGTGGTCCTG
CAACTTTATCCGCCTCCATCCAGTCTATTAATTGTTGCCGGGAAGCTAGAGTAAGTAGTTCGCCAGTTAA
TAGTTTGCGCAACGTTGTTGCCATTGCTACAGGCATCGTGGTGTCACGCTCGTCGTTTGGTATGGCTTCA
TTCAGCTCCGGTTCCCAACGATCAAGGCGAGTTACATGATCCCCCATGTTGTGCAAAAAAGCGGTTAGCT
CCTTCGGTCCTCCGATCGTTGTCAGAAGTAAGTTGGCCGCAGTGTTATCACTCATGGTTATGGCAGCACT
GCATAATTCTCTTACTGTCATGCCATCCGTAAGATGCTTTTCTGTGACTGGTGAGTACTCAACCAAGTCA
TTCTGAGAATAGTGTATGCGGCGACCGAGTTGCTCTTGCCCGGCGTCAATACGGGATAATACCGCGCCAC
ATAGCAGAACTTTAAAAGTGCTCATCATTGGAAAACGTTCTTCGGGGCGAAAACTCTCAAGGATCTTACC
GCTGTTGAGATCCAGTTCGATGTAACCCACTCGTGCACCCAACTGATCTTCAGCATCTTTTACTTTCACC
AGCGTTTCTGGGTGAGCAAAAACAGGAAGGCAAAATGCCGCAAAAAAGGGAATAAGGGCGACACGGAAAT
GTTGAATACTCATACTCTTCCTTTTTCAATATTATTGAAGCATTTATCAGGGTTATTGTCTCATGTCCGC
GCGTT
Features (pLannotate 1.2.2; 21 found; start..end, strand, type, name):
      7..42      +  CDS            lef2 (fragment): baculovirus late expression factor 2
    184..1011    +  misc_recomb    baculovirus recombination region (lef2/ORF603): contains ORF603 and part of lef2
   1023..1081    +  misc_recomb    baculovirus recombination region (ORF603) (fragment): contains ORF603 and part of lef2
   1143..1446    +  enhancer       CMV enhancer: human cytomegalovirus immediate early enhancer
   1452..1729    +  promoter       chicken β-actin promoter: No description available
   1730..1865    +  intron         hybrid intron (fragment): hybrid between chicken β-actin (CBA) and minute virus of mice (MMV) introns (Gray et al., 2011)
   1954..2084    +  intron         chimeric intron (fragment): chimera between introns from chicken β-actin and rabbit β-globin
   2150..2168    +  promoter       T7 promoter: promoter for bacteriophage T7 RNA polymerase
   2342..3052    +  CDS            EGFP: EGFP is a basic (constitutively fluorescent) green fluorescent protein published in 1996, derived from Aequorea victoria. It is reported to be a rapidly-maturing weak dimer with moderate acid sensitivity.
   3077..3101    +  protein_bind   attB1: mutant version of attB; recombination site for the Gateway® BP reaction BP Clonase™
   3104..3286    +  CDS            NS6_SARS2: Experimental evidence at protein level: Swiss-Prot protein existence level 1. Disrupts cell nuclear import complex formation by tethering karyopherin alpha 2 and karyopherin beta 1 to the membrane. Retention of import factors at the ER/Golgi membrane leads to a loss of transport into the nucleus. Thereby prevents STAT1 nuclear translocation in response to interferon signaling, thus blocking the expression of interferon stimulated genes (ISGs) that display multiple antiviral activities (PubMed:33097660). Suppresses IFN-beta production possibly by blocking IRF3 nuclear translocation (PubMed:3297
   3294..3318    -  protein_bind   attB2: mutant version of attB; recombination site for the Gateway® BP reaction BP Clonase™
   3353..3370    +  CDS            7xHis (fragment): 6xHis affinity tag
   3382..3450    +  CDS            HBB (fragment): HBB_PONPY - Experimental evidence at transcript level: Swiss-Prot protein existence level 2. Involved in oxygen transport from the lung to the various peripheral tissues. From Pongo pygmaeus (Bornean orangutan).
   3525..3580    +  polyA_signal   β-globin poly(A) signal: rabbit β-globin polyadenylation signal (Gil and Proudfoot, 1987)
   3668..3715    +  terminator     T7 terminator: transcription terminator for bacteriophage T7 RNA polymerase
   3728..4433    +  misc_recomb    baculovirus recombination region (ORF1629): contains part of ORF1629
   4442..4475    +  protein_bind   loxP: Cre-mediated recombination occurs in the 8-bp core sequence (GCATACAT). Cre recombinase
   4643..5230    -  rep_origin     ori: high-copy-number ColE1/pMB1/pBR322/pUC origin of replication
   5243..6103    -  CDS            AmpR: β-lactamase; bla; confers resistance to ampicillin, carbenicillin, and related antibiotics
   6104..6155    -  promoter       AmpR promoter (fragment): bla
