>Addgene plasmid #169392 | pmCellFree_KA1_SARS-COV-2_ORF6 | addgene full sequence | sequence record 335430 | Addgene Partial NGS Result
AATCCCAAGATGTGTATAAACGCGCCGGTATGTACAGGAAGAGGTTTATACTAAACTGTTACATTGCAAA
CGTGGTTTCGTGTGCCAAGTGTGAAAACCGATGTTTAATCAAGGCTCTGACGCATTTCTACAACCACGAC
TCCAAGTGTGTGGGTGAAGTCATGCATCTTTTAATCAAATCCCAAGATGTGTATAAACCACCAAACTGCC
AAAAAATGAAAACTGTCGACAAGCTCTGTCCGTTTGCTGGCAACTGCAAGGGTCTCAATCCTATTTGTAA
TTATTGAATAATAAAACAATTATAAATGTCAAATTTGTTTTTTATTAACGATACAAACCAAACGCAACAA
GAACATTTGTAGTATTATCTATAATTGAAAACGCGTAGTTATAATCGCTGAGGTAATATTTAAAATCATT
TTCAAATGATTCACAGTTAATTTGCGACAATATAATTTTATTTTCACATAAACTAGACGCCTTGTCGTCT
TCTTCTTCGTATTCCTTCTCTTTTTCATTTTTCTCTTCATAAAAATTAACATAGTTATTATCGTATCCAT
ATATGTATCTATCGTATAGAGTAAATTTTTTGTTGTCATAAATATATATGTCTTTTTTAATGGGGTGTAT
AGTACCGCTGCGCATAGTTTTTCTGTAATTTACAACAGTGCTATTTTCTGGTAGTTCTTCGGAGTGTGTT
GCTTTAATTATTAAATTTATATAATCAATGAATTTGGGATCGTCGGTTTTGTACAATATGTTGCCGGCAT
AGTACGCAGCTTCTTCTAGTTCAATTACACCATTTTTTAGCAGCACCGGATTAACATAACTTTCCAAAAT
GTTGTACGAACCGTTAAACAAAAACAGTTCACCTCCCTTTTCTATACTATTGTCTGCGAGCAGTTGTTTG
TTGTTAAAAATAACAGCCATTGTAATGAGACGCACAAACTAATATCACAAACTGGAAATGTCTATCAATA
TATAGTTGCTGATGGCCGGCCGTAATGAGACGCACAAACTAATATCACAAACTGGAAATGTCTATCAATA
TATAGTTGCTCTAGTTATTAATAGTAATCAATTACGGGGTCATTAGTTCATAGCCCATATATGGAGTTCC
GCGTTACATAACTTACGGTAAATGGCCCGCCTGGCTGACCGCCCAACGACCCCCGCCCATTGACGTCAAT
AATGACGTATGTTCCCATAGTAACGCCAATAGGGACTTTCCATTGACGTCAATGGGTGGAGTATTTACGG
TAAACTGCCCACTTGGCAGTACATCAAGTGTATCATATGCCAAGTACGCCCCCTATTGACGTCAATGACG
GTAAATGGCCCGCCTGGCATTATGCCCAGTACATGACCTTATGGGACTTTCCTACTTGGCAGTACATCTA
CGTATTAGTCATCGCTATTACCATGCATGGTCGAGGTGAGCCCCACGTTCTGCTTCACTCTCCCCATCTC
CCCCCCCTCCCCACCCCCAATTTTGTATTTATTTATTTTTTAATTATTTTGTGCAGCGATGGGGGCGCGG
GGCGAGGCGGAGAGGTGCGGCGGCAGCCAATCAGAGCGGCGCGCTCCGAAAGTTTCCTTTTATGGCGAGG
CGGCGGCGGCGGCGGCCCTATAAAAAGCGAAGCGCGCGGCGGGCGGGAGTCGCTGCGCGCTGCCTTCGCC
CCGTGCCCCGCTCCGCCGCCGCCTCGCGCCGCCCGCCCCGGCTCTGACTGACCGCGTTACTCCCACAGGT
GAGCGGGCGGGACGGCCCTTCTCCTTCGGGCTGTAATTAGCGCTTGGTTTAATGACGGCTTGTTTCTTTT
CTGTGGCTGCGTGAAAGCCTTGAGGGGCTCCGGGAGGGCCCTTTGTGCGGGGGGAGCGGCTCGGGGCTGT
CCGCGGGGGGACGGCTGCCTTCGGGGGGGACGGGGCAGGGCGGGGTTCGGCTTCTGGCGTGTGACCGGCG
GCTCTAGAGCCTCTGCTAACCATGTTCATGCCTTCTTCTTTTTCCTACAGCTCCTGGGCAACGTGCTGGT
TATTGTGCTGTCTCATCATTTTGGCAAAGAATTGGATCGGACGTCTAATACGACTCACTATAGGGACATC
TTAAGTTTATTTTATTTTATTTTATTTTATTTTATTTTATTTTATTTTATTTTATTTTATTTTATTTAAC
CATGACAGTAATGTATAAAGTCTGTAAAGACATTAAACACGTAAGTGAAACCATGGGCACCTCTGGTCAC
CACCATCACCACCATCACCACGGCACAAGCAAGGGCGAGGAGCTGTTCACCGGGGTGGTGCCCATCCTGG
TCGAGTTGGACGGCGACGTAAACGGCCACAAGTTCAGCGTGTCCGGCGAGGGCGAGGGCGATGCCACCTA
CGGCAAGCTGACCCTGAAGTTCATCTGCACCACCGGCAAGCTGCCCGTGCCCTGGCCCACCCTCGTGACC
ACCCTGACCTACGGCGTGCAGTGCTTCAGCCGCTACCCCGACCACATGAAGCAGCACGACTTCTTCAAGT
CCGCCATGCCCGAAGGCTACGTCCAGGAGCGCACCATCTTCTTCAAGGACGACGGCAACTACAAGACCCG
CGCCGAGGTGAAGTTCGAGGGCGACACCCTGGTGAACCGCATCGAGCTGAAGGGCATCGACTTCAAGGAG
GACGGCAACATCCTGGGGCACAAGCTGGAGTACAACTACAACAGCCACAACGTCTATATCATGGCCGACA
AGCAGAAGAACGGCATCAAGGTGAACTTCAAGATCCGCCACAACATCGAGGACGGCAGCGTGCAGCTCGC
CGACCACTACCAGCAGAACACCCCCATCGGCGACGGCCCCGTGCTGCTGCCCGACAACCACTACCTGAGC
ACCCAGTCCGCCCTGAGCAAAGACCCCAACGAGAAGCGCGATCACATGGTCCTGCTGGAGTTCGTGACCG
CCGCCGGGATCACTCTCGGCATGGACGAGCTATACAAGCTGGAGGTGCTCTTCCAGGGTCCGACAAGTTT
GTACAAAAAAGCAGGCTTAATGTTCCATTTGGTTGATTTCCAAGTTACAATTGCTGAAATTTTGTTGATC
ATCATGAGAACTTTCAAGGTTTCTATTTGGAATTTGGATTACATCATCAACTTGATTATCAAGAACTTGT
CTAAGTCTTTGACTGAAAATAAGTACTCTCAATTGGATGAAGAACAACCAATGGAAATTGATAACCCAGC
TTTCTTGTACAAAGTGGTGTAAGCGGCCGCCAGCTTTCTAGACCAGTTTAAACATCACCATCACCATCAC
TAAGTGATTAACCTCAGGTGCAGGCTGCCTATCAGAAGGTGGTGGCTGGTGTGGCCAATGCCCTGGCTCA
CAAATACCACTGAGATCGATCTTTTTCCCTCTGCCAAAAATTATGGGGACATCATGAAGCCCCTTGAGCA
TCTGACTTCTGGCTAATAAAGGAAATTTATTTTCATTGCAATAGTGTGTTGGAATTTTTTGTGTCTCTCA
CTCGGAAGGACATATGGGAGGGCAAATCATTTAAAACATCAGAATGAGTATTTGGTTTAGAGTTTGGCAA
CATATGCCCATATGTAACTAGCATAACCCCTTGGGGCCTCTAAACGGGTCTTGAGGGGTTTTTTGCTGAA
AGCATGCGGAGGAAATTCTCCTTGAAGTTTCCCTGGTGTTCAAAGTAAAGGAGTTTGCACCAGACGCACC
TCTGTTCACTGGTCCGGCGTATTAAAACACGATACATTGTTATTAGTACATTTATTAAGCGCTAGATTCT
GTGCGTTGTTGATTTACAGACAATTGTTGTACGTATTTTAATAATTCATTAAATTTATAATCTTTAGGGT
GGTATGTTAGAGCGAAAATCAAATGATTTTCAGCGTCTTTATATCTGAATTTAAATATTAAATCCTCAAT
AGATTTGTAAAATAGGTTTCGATTAGTTTCAAACAAGGGTTGTTTTTCCGAACCGATGGCTGGACTATCT
AATGGATTTTCGCTCAACGCCACAAAACTTGCCAAATCTTGTAGCAGCAATCTAGCTTTGTCGATATTCG
TTTGTGTTTTGTTTTGTAATAAAGGTTCGACGTCGTTCAAAATATTATGCGCTTTTGTATTTCTTTCATC
ACTGTCGTTAGTGTACAATTGACTCGACGTAAACACGTTAAATAGAGCTTGGACATATTTAACATCGGGC
GTGTTAGCTTTATTAGGCCGATTATCGTCGTCGTCCCAACCCTCGTCGTTAGAAGTTGCTTCCGAAGACG
ATTTTGCCATAGCCACACGACGCCTATTAATTGTGTCGGCTAACACGTCCGCGATCAAATTTGTAGTTGA
GCTTTTTGGAATTGCGATCGCATAACTTCGTATAGCATACATTATACGAAGTTATAAGCTCGGAACGCTG
CGCTCGGTCGTTCGGCTGCGGCGAGCGGTATCAGCTCACTCAAAGGCGGTAATACGGTTATCCACAGAAT
CAGGGGATAACGCAGGAAAGAACATGTGAGCAAAAGGCCAGCAAAAGGCCAGGAACCGTAAAAAGGCCGC
GTTGCTGGCGTTTTTCCATAGGCTCCGCCCCCTGACGAGCATCACAAAAATCGACGCTCAAGTCAGAGGT
GGCGAAACCCGACAGGACTATAAAGATACCAGGCGTTTCCCCCTGGAAGCTCCCTCGTGCGCTCTCCTGT
TCCGACCCTGCCGCTTACCGGATACCTGTCCGCCTTTCTCCCTTCGGGAAGCGTGGCGCTTTCTCATAGC
TCACGCTGTAGGTATCTCAGTTCGGTGTAGGTCGTTCGCTCCAAGCTGGGCTGTGTGCACGAACCCCCCG
TTCAGCCCGACCGCTGCGCCTTATCCGGTAACTATCGTCTTGAGTCCAACCCGGTAAGACACGACTTATC
GCCACTGGCAGCAGCCACTGGTAACAGGATTAGCAGAGCGAGGTATGTAGGCGGTGCTACAGAGTTCTTG
AAGTGGTGGCCTAACTACGGCTACACTAGAAGAACAGTATTTGGTATCTGCGCTCTGCTGAAGCCAGTTA
CCTTCGGAAAAAGAGTTGGTAGCTCTTGATCCGGCAAACAAACCACCGCTGGTAGCGGTGGTTTTTTTGT
TTGCAAGCAGCAGATTACGCGCAGAAAAAAAGGATCTCAAGAAGATCCTTTGTTACCAATGCTTAATCAG
TGAGGCACCTATCTCAGCGATCTGTCTATTTCGTTCATCCATAGTTGCCTGACTCCCCGTCGTGTAGATA
ACTACGATACGGGAGGGCTTACCATCTGGCCCCAGTGCTGCAATGATACCGCGAGACCCACGCTCACCGG
CTCCAGATTTATCAGCAATAAACCAGCCAGCCGGAAGGGCCGAGCGCAGAAGTGGTCCTGCAACTTTATC
CGCCTCCATCCAGTCTATTAATTGTTGCCGGGAAGCTAGAGTAAGTAGTTCGCCAGTTAATAGTTTGCGC
AACGTTGTTGCCATTGCTACAGGCATCGTGGTGTCACGCTCGTCGTTTGGTATGGCTTCATTCAGCTCCG
GTTCCCAACGATCAAGGCGAGTTACATGATCCCCCATGTTGTGCAAAAAAGCGGTTAGCTCCTTCGGTCC
TCCGATCGTTGTCAGAAGTAAGTTGGCCGCAGTGTTATCACTCATGGTTATGGCAGCACTGCATAATTCT
CTTACTGTCATGCCATCCGTAAGATGCTTTTCTGTGACTGGTGAGTACTCAACCAAGTCATTCTGAGAAT
AGTGTATGCGGCGACCGAGTTGCTCTTGCCCGGCGTCAATACGGGATAATACCGCGCCACATAGCAGAAC
TTTAAAAGTGCTCATCATTGGAAAACGTTCTTCGGGGCGAAAACTCTCAAGGATCTTACCGCTGTTGAGA
TCCAGTTCGATGTAACCCACTCGTGCACCCAACTGATCTTCAGCATCTTTTACTTTCACCAGCGTTTCTG
GGTGAGCAAAAACAGGAAGGCAAAATGCCGCAAAAAAGGGAATAAGGGCGACACGGAAATGTTGAATACT
CATACTCTTCCTTTTTCAATATTATTGAAGCATTTATCAGGGTTATTGTCTCATGTCCGCGCGTTTCCTG
CATCTTTTAATCA
Features (pLannotate 1.2.2; 22 found; start..end, strand, type, name):
    163..990     +  misc_recomb    baculovirus recombination region (lef2/ORF603): contains ORF603 and part of lef2
   1002..1060    +  misc_recomb    baculovirus recombination region (ORF603) (fragment): contains ORF603 and part of lef2
   1122..1425    +  enhancer       CMV enhancer: human cytomegalovirus immediate early enhancer
   1431..1542    +  promoter       chicken β-actin promoter (fragment): contains a 21-bp deletion relative to the standard chicken β-actin promoter
   1537..1655    +  promoter       chicken β-actin promoter (fragment): contains a 21-bp deletion relative to the standard chicken β-actin promoter
   1656..1791    +  intron         hybrid intron (fragment): hybrid between chicken β-actin (CBA) and minute virus of mice (MMV) introns (Gray et al., 2011)
   1880..2010    +  intron         chimeric intron (fragment): chimera between introns from chicken β-actin and rabbit β-globin
   2076..2094    +  promoter       T7 promoter: promoter for bacteriophage T7 RNA polymerase
   2268..2978    +  CDS            EGFP: EGFP is a basic (constitutively fluorescent) green fluorescent protein published in 1996, derived from Aequorea victoria. It is reported to be a rapidly-maturing weak dimer with moderate acid sensitivity.
   3003..3027    +  protein_bind   attB1: mutant version of attB; recombination site for the Gateway® BP reaction BP Clonase™
   3030..3212    +  CDS            NS6_SARS2: Experimental evidence at protein level: Swiss-Prot protein existence level 1. Disrupts cell nuclear import complex formation by tethering karyopherin alpha 2 and karyopherin beta 1 to the membrane. Retention of import factors at the ER/Golgi membrane leads to a loss of transport into the nucleus. Thereby prevents STAT1 nuclear translocation in response to interferon signaling, thus blocking the expression of interferon stimulated genes (ISGs) that display multiple antiviral activities (PubMed:33097660). Suppresses IFN-beta production possibly by blocking IRF3 nuclear translocation (PubMed:3297
   3214..3238    -  protein_bind   attB2: mutant version of attB; recombination site for the Gateway® BP reaction BP Clonase™
   3273..3290    +  CDS            7xHis (fragment): 6xHis affinity tag
   3302..3370    +  CDS            HBB (fragment): HBB_PONPY - Experimental evidence at transcript level: Swiss-Prot protein existence level 2. Involved in oxygen transport from the lung to the various peripheral tissues. From Pongo pygmaeus (Bornean orangutan).
   3445..3500    +  polyA_signal   β-globin poly(A) signal: rabbit β-globin polyadenylation signal (Gil and Proudfoot, 1987)
   3588..3635    +  terminator     T7 terminator: transcription terminator for bacteriophage T7 RNA polymerase
   3648..4353    +  misc_recomb    baculovirus recombination region (ORF1629): contains part of ORF1629
   4362..4395    +  protein_bind   loxP: Cre-mediated recombination occurs in the 8-bp core sequence (GCATACAT). Cre recombinase
   4563..5150    -  rep_origin     ori: high-copy-number ColE1/pMB1/pBR322/pUC origin of replication
   5163..6023    -  CDS            AmpR: β-lactamase; bla; confers resistance to ampicillin, carbenicillin, and related antibiotics
   6024..6075    -  promoter       AmpR promoter (fragment): bla
   6089..21      +  CDS            lef2 (fragment) (across the origin): baculovirus late expression factor 2
