[The description below was written by a language model from this plasmid's Addgene catalogue record and pLannotate feature annotations shown in this document.]
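Description:
pmCellFree_KA1_SARS-COV-2_ORF6 is a multi-host expression plasmid built on the pmCellFree_KA1 backbone, catalogued as a cell-free expression vector that also works in mammalian cells. It is maintained in E. coli through a high-copy ColE1/pUC-type origin and selected with ampicillin via the β-lactamase (AmpR) gene.

The expression cassette stacks two promoter systems. A CAG-type arrangement (CMV enhancer, chicken β-actin promoter and chimeric β-actin/β-globin intron sequences) drives transcription in mammalian cells. Just downstream, a T7 promoter allows transcription by T7 RNA polymerase for coupled in vitro transcription and translation. The open reading frame begins with EGFP, followed by an attB1 site, the SARS-CoV-2 ORF6 coding sequence (an accessory protein annotated as interfering with nuclear import and interferon signalling) and an attB2 site. The att sites reflect insertion of ORF6 by Gateway recombination. The catalogue lists His and eGFP as N-terminal tags, but the only His tag annotated in the feature tables lies downstream of attB2, so whether it is translated in frame with ORF6 cannot be judged from the record. A rabbit β-globin poly(A) signal and a T7 terminator close the two transcription units.

The cassette is flanked by baculovirus recombination regions (lef2/ORF603 and ORF1629), which in principle permit transfer into a baculovirus genome for insect-cell expression, and a single loxP site lies beyond them. The record states no use for either. Two sequence records are provided, a depositor full sequence (6,165 nt) and a slightly shorter partial NGS result (6,103 nt). They agree in feature order and differ mainly within the β-actin promoter region. The construct is intended for producing fluorescently tagged ORF6.
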