Addgene plasmid #169392: pmCellFree_KA1_SARS-COV-2_ORF6
Purpose: Cell-free/mammalian expression vector for SARS-COV-2 virus ORF6 with N-term eGFP
Depositing lab: Kirill Alexandrov. Depositing organization: Queensland University of Technology.
Backbone
  Vector backbone: pmCellFree_KA1
  Vector type: Cell-free expression vector
Growth in bacteria
  Bacterial resistance: Ampicillin, 100 μg/mL
  Growth temperature: 37°C
  Growth strain: DH5alpha
  Copy number: High Copy
Gene/Insert
  Gene/Insert name: SARS-COV-2 _ORF6
  Species: SARS-Cov2
  Entrez Gene: ORF6 (a.k.a. GU280_gp06)
  Promoter: T7- CMV/CAG
  Tag / fusion protein: His and eGFP (N terminal on insert)
  Cloning method: Gateway Cloning
  Sequencing primers: 5′ NA
Terms and licenses: Academic/Nonprofit Terms; Industry Terms: Not Available to Industry
How to cite: pmCellFree_KA1_SARS-COV-2_ORF6 was a gift from Kirill Alexandrov (Addgene plasmid # 169392 ; http://n2t.net/addgene:169392 ; RRID:Addgene_169392)
